Addgene plasmid #28078: REST corepressor 2_L (OZ553)
Depositing lab: Keith Joung. Depositing organization: Massachusetts General Hospital. Publication: Rapid "open-source" engineering of customized zinc-finger nucleases for highly efficient gene modification. Maeder ML, Thibodeau-Beganny S, Osiak A, Wright DA, Anthony RM, Eichtinger M, Jiang T, Foley JE, Winfrey RJ, Townsend JA, Unger-Wallace E, Sander JD, Muller-Lerch F, Fu F, Pearlberg J, Goebel C, Dassie JP, Pruett-Miller SM, Porteus MH, Sgroi DC, Iafrate AJ, Dobbs D, McCray PB, Cathomen T, Voytas DF, Joung JK. Mol Cell. 2008 Jul 25. 31(2):294-301. 10.1016/j.molcel.2008.06.016 PubMed 18657511.
Backbone
  Vector backbone: MG414
  Backbone size w/o insert (bp): 5493
  Vector type: Zebrafish Targeting
Growth in bacteria
  Bacterial resistance: Kanamycin, 50 μg/mL
  Growth temperature: 37°C
  Growth strain: XL1 Blue
  Growth instructions: Requires a bacterial strain such as XL1 Blue, that expresses the lacIq allele of lac repressor
  Copy number: Low Copy
Gene/Insert
  Gene/Insert name: Zinc finger array targeting REST corepressor 2 (alt names: rcor2; REST corepressor 2)
  Species: D. rerio (zebrafish)
  Insert size (bp): 270
  GenBank ID: ENSDARG00000008278
  Entrez Gene: rcor2 (a.k.a. MGC77264, zgc:77264)
  Cloning method: Restriction Enzyme; 5′ cloning site XbaI (not destroyed); 3′ cloning site BamHI (not destroyed)
  Sequencing primers: 5′ OK.61 GGGTAGTACGATGACGGAACCTGTC
Terms and licenses: Academic/Nonprofit Terms; Industry Terms: Not Available to Industry
Depositor comments: This plasmid encodes a zinc finger array targeting half of a target sequence in the zebrafish gene REST corepressor 2 (see below). Please note that this plasmid does NOT contain the REST corepressor 2 sequence. Users must order the complementary plasmid REST corepressor 2_R (OZ554) [Addgene plasmid 28079] in order to create a zinc finger nuclease (ZFN) pair to introduce targeted mutations into this specific zebrafish gene. Users will also need to clone the zinc finger (ZF) insert of this plasmid into a zinc finger nuclease (ZFN) vector to express a FOKI fusion product. Examples of possible ZFN expression vectors that can be used are: pST1374 (Addgene plasmid 13426), pMLM290 (Addgene plasmid 21872), pMLM292 (Addgene plasmid 21873), pMLM800 (Addgene plasmid 27202) and pMLM802 (Addgene plasmid 27203). This zinc finger array was tested for binding activity to the sequence 5'-GATGGTGAG-3' in a bacterial two hybrid assay, and resulted in 10.65 fold activation. However, this array has not yet been tested for activity as a zinc finger nuclease (i.e. for its ability to induce mutations at the intended locus). Scientists using this zinc finger array in a publication should notify and acknowledge NIH grant number R01 GM088040 in the publication. Other Articles: "Oligomerized pool engineering (OPEN): an 'open-source' protocol for making customized zinc-finger arrays." Maeder ML et al. (Nat Protoc. 2009 Sept 17. 4(10):1471-1501. Pubmed ID: 19798082 "Targeted mutagenesis in zebrafish using customized zinc-finger nucleases." Foley JE et al. (Nat Protoc. 2009 Dec 3. 4(12):1855-1867. Pubmed ID: 20010934
How to cite: REST corepressor 2_L (OZ553) was a gift from Keith Joung (Addgene plasmid # 28078 ; http://n2t.net/addgene:28078 ; RRID:Addgene_28078)
