[The description below was written by a language model from this plasmid's Addgene catalogue record.]
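Description:
REST corepressor 2_L (OZ553) is a low-copy, kanamycin-selected bacterial plasmid built on the 5.5 kb MG414 backbone and catalogued as a zebrafish targeting reagent. It carries a roughly 270 bp insert encoding an engineered zinc finger array, cloned between XbaI and BamHI sites that both remain intact so the array can be excised again. The array was designed to recognise the "left" half-site of a target in the zebrafish (Danio rerio) gene rcor2 (REST corepressor 2). The plasmid does not contain any rcor2 sequence itself, only the DNA-binding array directed against it. The record notes that propagation requires a host strain carrying the lacIq allele of the lac repressor, which suggests lac-regulated expression from the backbone, although the promoter, origin of replication and other backbone features are not stated.

The construct is a source of a DNA-binding module rather than a ready-to-use nuclease. The array comes from the OPEN (oligomerized pool engineering) approach to customised zinc fingers. It was tested in a bacterial two-hybrid assay against its nine-base-pair half-site, where it gave about 10.65-fold activation. It has not been tested as a nuclease, so its ability to induce mutations at the intended locus is unverified. To use it for targeted mutagenesis, the insert must be subcloned into a zinc finger nuclease expression vector to produce a FokI fusion. It must then be paired with the array from the complementary plasmid REST corepressor 2_R (OZ554), which binds the other half-site, so that the two FokI domains can together cleave the rcor2 target in zebrafish.
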