>Addgene plasmid #28078 | REST corepressor 2_L (OZ553) | depositor partial sequence | sequence record 13292 | Author sequence
TCTAGACCCGGGGAGCGCCCCTTCCAGTGTCGCATTTGCATGCGGAACTTTTCGAGACAGAGCAACCTTA
GCAGGCATACCCGTACTCATACCGGTGAAAAACCGTTTCAGTGTCGGATCTGTATGCGAAATTTCTCCCA
CAACCACCGGTTGGTCACGCATCTACGTACGCACACCGGCGAGAAGCCATTCCAATGCCGAATATGCATG
CGCAACTTCAGTATCAGCCACAACCTGGCGCGGCACCTAAAAACCCACCTGAGGGGATCC
