>Addgene plasmid #28078 | REST corepressor 2_L (OZ553) | addgene partial sequence | sequence record 34377 | 28078 with OK-61 (5' GGGTAGTACGATGACGGAACCTGTC 3')
AAAATCCAAGCTTTGGCGGCCGCTGACTACAAAGACGATGATGACAAATCTAGACCCGGGGAGCGCCCCT
TCCAGTGTCGCATTTGCATGCGGAACTTTTCGAGACAGAGCAACCTTAGCAGGCATACCCGTACTCATAC
CGGTGAAAAACCGTTTCAGTGTCGGATCTGTATGCGAAATTTCTCCCACAACCACCGGTTGGTCACGCAT
CTACGTACGCACACCGGCGAGAAGCCATTCCAATGCCGAATATGCATGCGCAACTTCAGTATCAGCCACA
ACCTGGCGCGGCACCTAAAAACCCACCTGAGGGGATCCTCTGCACAGTAGTAACTAGAGACTAGAAAAAG
GCCGACAAGTCCCGCTCCGCTGAAGATCCTGGCGTAATAGCGAAGAGGCCCGCACCGATCGCCCTTCCCA
ACAGTTGCGCAGCCTGAATGGCGAATGGG
[124 nt withheld, positions 450-573]
C
[91 nt withheld, positions 575-665]
A
[49 nt withheld, positions 667-715]
CCTTTGACGTTGGAGTCCACGTTCTTTAATAGTGGACTCTTGTTCCAACTGGAACAACACTCAACCCTTA
TCTCGGTCTATTCTTTTGATTTATAAGGGAATTTTGCCGATTTCGGCCTATTGGTTAAAAAATGAGCTGA
TTTAACAAAA
